>Addgene plasmid #118650 | Lenti_sgRNA_MS2_neo | addgene full sequence | sequence record 230407 | Addgene NGS Result
TTTTAAAAGAAAAGGGGGGATTGGGGGGTACAGTGCAGGGGAAAGAATAGTAGACATAATAGCAACAGAC
ATACAAACTAAAGAATTACAAAAACAAATTACAAAAATTCAAAATTTTCGGGTTTATTACAGGGACAGCA
GAGATCCAGTTTGGTTAATTAGCTAGCGAGGGCCTATTTCCCATGATTCCTTCATATTTGCATATACGAT
ACAAGGCTGTTAGAGAGATAATTGGAATTAATTTGACTGTAAACACAAAGATATTAGTACAAAATACGTG
ACGTAGAAAGTAATAATTTCTTGGGTAGTTTGCAGTTTTAAAATTATGTTTTAAAATGGACTATCATATG
CTTACCGTAACTTGAAAGTATTTCGATTTCTTGGCTTTATATATCTTGTGGAAAGGACGAAACACCGGAG
ACGGGATACCGTCTCTGTTTTAGAGCTAGGCCAACATGAGGATCACCCATGTCTGCAGGGCCTAGCAAGT
TAAAATAAGGCTAGTCCGTTATCAACTTGGCCAACATGAGGATCACCCATGTCTGCAGGGCCAAGTGGCA
CCGAGTCGGTGCTTTTTTTGGATCCTGCAAAGATGGATAAAGTTTTAAACAGAGAGGAATCTTTGCAGCT
AATGGACCTTCTAGGTCTTGAAAGGAGTGGGAATTGGCTCCGGTGCCCGTCAGTGGGCAGAGCGCACATC
GCCCACAGTCCCCGAGAAGTTGGGGGGAGGGGTCGGCAATTGAACCGGTGCCTAGAGAAGGTGGCGCGGG
GTAAACTGGGAAAGTGATGTCGTGTACTGGCTCCGCCTTTTTCCCGAGGGTGGGGGAGAACCGTATATAA
GTGCAGTAGTCGCCGTGAACGTTCTTTTTCGCAACGGGTTTGCCGCCAGAACACAGGTAAGTGCCGTGTG
TGGTTCCCGCGGGCCTGGCCTCTTTACGGGTTATGGCCCTTGCGTGCCTTGAATTACTTCCACCTGGCTG
CAGTACGTGATTCTTGATCCCGAGCTTCGGGTTGGAAGTGGGTGGGAGAGTTCGAGGCCTTGCGCTTAAG
GAGCCCCTTCGCCTCGTGCTTGAGTTGAGGCCTGGCCTGGGCGCTGGGGCCGCCGCGTGCGAATCTGGTG
GCACCTTCGCGCCTGTCTCGCTGCTTTCGATAAGTCTCTAGCCATTTAAAATTTTTGATGACCTGCTGCG
ACGCTTTTTTTCTGGCAAGATAGTCTTGTAAATGCGGGCCAAGATCTGCACACTGGTATTTCGGTTTTTG
GGGCCGCGGGCGGCGACGGGGCCCGTGCGTCCCAGCGCACATGTTCGGCGAGGCGGGGCCTGCGAGCGCG
GCCACCGAGAATCGGACGGGGGTAGTCTCAAGCTGGCCGGCCTGCTCTGGTGCCTGGCCTCGCGCCGCCG
TGTATCGCCCCGCCCTGGGCGGCAAGGCTGGCCCGGTCGGCACCAGTTGCGTGAGCGGAAAGATGGCCGC
TTCCCGGCCCTGCTGCAGGGAGCTCAAAATGAAGGACGCGGCGCTCGGGAGAGCGGGCGGGTGAGTCACC
CACACAAAGGAAAAGGGCCTTTCCGTCCTCAGCCGTCGCTTCATGTGACTCCACGGAGTACCGGGCGCCG
TCCAGGCACCTCGATTAGTTCTCGAGCTTTTGGAGTACGTCGTCTTTAGGTTGGGGGGAGGGGTTTTATG
CGATGGAGTTTCCCCACACTGAGTGGGTGGAGACTGAAGTTAGGCCAGCTTGGCACTTGATGTAATTCTC
CTTGGAATTTGCCCTTTTTGAGTTTGGATCTTGGTTCATTCTCAAGCCTCAGACAGTGGTTCAAAGTTTT
TTTCTTCCATTTCAGGTGTCGTGATGTACAATGGGATCGGCCATTGAACAAGATGGATTGCACGCAGGTT
CTCCGGCCGCTTGGGTGGAGAGGCTATTCGGCTATGACTGGGCACAACAGACAATCGGCTGCTCTGATGC
CGCCGTGTTCCGGCTGTCAGCGCAGGGGCGCCCGGTTCTTTTTGTCAAGACCGACCTGTCCGGTGCCCTG
AATGAACTGCAGGACGAGGCAGCGCGGCTATCGTGGCTGGCCACGACGGGCGTTCCTTGCGCAGCTGTGC
TCGACGTTGTCACTGAAGCGGGAAGGGACTGGCTGCTATTGGGCGAAGTGCCGGGGCAGGATCTCCTGTC
ATCTCACCTTGCTCCTGCCGAGAAAGTATCCATCATGGCTGATGCAATGCGGCGGCTGCATACGCTTGAT
CCGGCTACCTGCCCATTCGACCACCAAGCGAAACATCGCATCGAGCGAGCACGTACTCGGATGGAAGCCG
GTCTTGTCGATCAGGATGATCTGGACGAAGAGCATCAGGGGCTCGCGCCAGCCGAACTGTTCGCCAGGCT
CAAGGCGCGCATGCCCGACGGCGAGGATCTCGTCGTGACCCATGGCGATGCCTGCTTGCCGAATATCATG
GTGGAAAATGGCCGCTTTTCTGGATTCATCGACTGTGGCCGGCTGGGTGTGGCGGACCGCTATCAGGACA
TAGCGTTGGCTACCCGTGATATTGCTGAAGAGCTTGGCGGCGAATGGGCTGACCGCTTCCTCGTGCTTTA
CGGTATCGCCGCTCCCGATTCGCAGCGCATCGCCTTCTATCGCCTTCTTGACGAGTTCTTCTGAGAATTC
GATATCAAGCTTATCGGTAATCAACCTCTGGATTACAAAATTTGTGAAAGATTGACTGGTATTCTTAACT
ATGTTGCTCCTTTTACGCTATGTGGATACGCTGCTTTAATGCCTTTGTATCATGCTATTGCTTCCCGTAT
GGCTTTCATTTTCTCCTCCTTGTATAAATCCTGGTTGCTGTCTCTTTATGAGGAGTTGTGGCCCGTTGTC
AGGCAACGTGGCGTGGTGTGCACTGTGTTTGCTGACGCAACCCCCACTGGTTGGGGCATTGCCACCACCT
GTCAGCTCCTTTCCGGGACTTTCGCTTTCCCCCTCCCTATTGCCACGGCGGAACTCATCGCCGCCTGCCT
TGCCCGCTGCTGGACAGGGGCTCGGCTGTTGGGCACTGACAATTCCGTGGTGTTGTCGGGGAAATCATCG
TCCTTTCCTTGGCTGCTCGCCTGTGTTGCCACCTGGATTCTGCGCGGGACGTCCTTCTGCTACGTCCCTT
CGGCCCTCAATCCAGCGGACCTTCCTTCCCGCGGCCTGCTGCCGGCTCTGCGGCCTCTTCCGCGTCTTCG
CCTTCGCCCTCAGACGAGTCGGATCTCCCTTTGGGCCGCCTCCCCGCATCGATACCGTCGACCTCGAGAC
CTAGAAAAACATGGAGCAATCACAAGTAGCAATACAGCAGCTACCAATGCTGATTGTGCCTGGCTAGAAG
CACAAGAGGAGGAGGAGGTGGGTTTTCCAGTCACACCTCAGGTACCTTTAAGACCAATGACTTACAAGGC
AGCTGTAGATCTTAGCCACTTTTTAAAAGAAAAGGGGGGACTGGAAGGGCTAATTCACTCCCAACGAAGA
CAAGATATCCTTGATCTGTGGATCTACCACACACAAGGCTACTTCCCTGATTGGCAGAACTACACACCAG
GGCCAGGGATCAGATATCCACTGACCTTTGGATGGTGCTACAAGCTAGTACCAGTTGAGCAAGAGAAGGT
AGAAGAAGCCAATGAAGGAGAGAACACCCGCTTGTTACACCCTGTGAGCCTGCATGGGATGGATGACCCG
GAGAGAGAAGTATTAGAGTGGAGGTTTGACAGCCGCCTAGCATTTCATCACATGGCCCGAGAGCTGCATC
CGGACTGTACTGGGTCTCTCTGGTTAGACCAGATCTGAGCCTGGGAGCTCTCTGGCTAACTAGGGAACCC
ACTGCTTAAGCCTCAATAAAGCTTGCCTTGAGTGCTTCAAGTAGTGTGTGCCCGTCTGTTGTGTGACTCT
GGTAACTAGAGATCCCTCAGACCCTTTTAGTCAGTGTGGAAAATCTCTAGCAGGGCCCGTTTAAACCCGC
TGATCAGCCTCGACTGTGCCTTCTAGTTGCCAGCCATCTGTTGTTTGCCCCTCCCCCGTGCCTTCCTTGA
CCCTGGAAGGTGCCACTCCCACTGTCCTTTCCTAATAAAATGAGGAAATTGCATCGCATTGTCTGAGTAG
GTGTCATTCTATTCTGGGGGGTGGGGTGGGGCAGGACAGCAAGGGGGAGGATTGGGAAGACAATAGCAGG
CATGCTGGGGATGCGGTGGGCTCTATGGCTTCTGAGGCGGAAAGAACCAGCTGGGGCTCTAGGGGGTATC
CCC
[124 nt withheld, positions 4274-4397]
C
[91 nt withheld, positions 4399-4489]
A
[49 nt withheld, positions 4491-4539]
CCTTTGACGTTGGAGTCCACGTTCTTT
[37 nt withheld, positions 4567-4603]
ACCCTATCTCGGTCTATTCTTTTGATTTATAAGGGATTTTGCCGATTTCGGCCTATTGGTTAAAAAATGA
GCTGATTTAACAAAAATTTAACGCGAATTAATTCTGTGGAATGTGTGTCAGTTAGGGTGTGGAAAGTCCC
CAGGCTCCCCAGCAGGCAGAAGTATGCAAAGCATGCATCTCAATTAGTCAGCAACCAGGTGTGGAAAGTC
CCCAGGCTCCCCAGCAGGCAGAAGTATGCAAAGCATGCATCTCAATTAGTCAGCAACCATAGTCCCGCCC
CTAACTCCGCCCATCCCGCCCCTAACTCCGCCCAGTTCCGCCCATTCTCCGCCCCATGGCTGACTAATTT
TTTTTATTTATGCAGAGGCCGAGGCCGCCTCTGCCTCTGAGCTATTCCAGAAGTAGTGAGGAGGCTTTTT
TGGAGGCCTAGGCTTTTGCAAAAAGCTCCCGGGAGCTTGTATATCCATTTTCGGATCTGATCAGCACGTG
TTGACAATTAATCATCGGCATAGTATATCGGCATAGTATAATACGACAAGGTGAGGAACTAAACCATGGC
CAAGTTGACCAGTGCCGTTCCGGTGCTCACCGCGCGCGACGTCGCCGGAGCGGTCGAGTTCTGGACCGAC
CGGCTCGGGTTCTCCCGGGACTTCGTGGAGGACGACTTCGCCGGTGTGGTCCGGGACGACGTGACCCTGT
TCATCAGCGCGGTCCAGGACCAGGTGGTGCCGGACAACACCCTGGCCTGGGTGTGGGTGCGCGGCCTGGA
CGAGCTGTACGCCGAGTGGTCGGAGGTCGTGTCCACGAACTTCCGGGACGCCTCCGGGCCGGCCATGACC
GAGATCGGCGAGCAGCCGTGGGGGCGGGAGTTCGCCCTGCGCGACCCGGCCGGCAACTGCGTGCACTTCG
TGGCCGAGGAGCAGGACTGACACGTGCTACGAGATTTCGATTCCACCGCCGCCTTCTATGAAAGGTTGGG
CTTCGGAATCGTTTTCCGGGACGCCGGCTGGATGATCCTCCAGCGCGGGGATCTCATGCTGGAGTTCTTC
GCCCACCCCAACTTGTTTATTGCAGCTTATAATGGTTACAAATAAAGCAATAGCATCACAAATTTCACAA
ATAAAGCATTTTTTTCACTGCATTCTAGTTGTGGTTTGTCCAAACTCATCAATGTATCTTATCATGTCTG
TATACCGTCGACCTCTAGCTAGAGCTTGGCGTAATCATGGTCATAGCTGTTTCCTGTGTGAAATTGTTAT
CCGCTCACAATTCCACACAACATACGAGCCGGAAGCATAAAGTGTAAAGCCTGGGGTGCCTAATGAGTGA
GCTAACTCACATTAATTGCGTTGCGCTCACTGCCCGCTTTCCAGTCGGGAAACCTGTCGTGCCAGCTGCA
TTAATGAATCGGCCAACGCGCGGGGAGAGGCGGTTTGCGTATTGGGCGCTCTTCCGCTTCCTCGCTCACT
GACTCGCTGCGCTCGGTCGTTCGGCTGCGGCGAGCGGTATCAGCTCACTCAAAGGCGGTAATACGGTTAT
CCACAGAATCAGGGGATAACGCAGGAAAGAACATGTGAGCAAAAGGCCAGCAAAAGGCCAGGAACCGTAA
AAAGGCCGCGTTGCTGGCGTTTTTCCATAGGCTCCGCCCCCCTGACGAGCATCACAAAAATCGACGCTCA
AGTCAGAGGTGGCGAAACCCGACAGGACTATAAAGATACCAGGCGTTTCCCCCTGGAAGCTCCCTCGTGC
GCTCTCCTGTTCCGACCCTGCCGCTTACCGGATACCTGTCCGCCTTTCTCCCTTCGGGAAGCGTGGCGCT
TTCTCATAGCTCACGCTGTAGGTATCTCAGTTCGGTGTAGGTCGTTCGCTCCAAGCTGGGCTGTGTGCAC
GAACCCCCCGTTCAGCCCGACCGCTGCGCCTTATCCGGTAACTATCGTCTTGAGTCCAACCCGGTAAGAC
ACGACTTATCGCCACTGGCAGCAGCCACTGGTAACAGGATTAGCAGAGCGAGGTATGTAGGCGGTGCTAC
AGAGTTCTTGAAGTGGTGGCCTAACTACGGCTACACTAGAAGAACAGTATTTGGTATCTGCGCTCTGCTG
AAGCCAGTTACCTTCGGAAAAAGAGTTGGTAGCTCTTGATCCGGCAAACAAACCACCGCTGGTAGCGGTG
GTTTTTTTGTTTGCAAGCAGCAGATTACGCGCAGAAAAAAAGGATCTCAAGAAGATCCTTTGATCTTTTC
TACGGGGTCTGACGCTCAGTGGAACGAAAACTCACGTTAAGGGATTTTGGTCATGAGATTATCAAAAAGG
ATCTTCACCTAGATCCTTTTAAATTAAAAATGAAGTTTTAAATCAATCTAAAGTATATATGAGTAAACTT
GGTCTGACAGTTACCAATGCTTAATCAGTGAGGCACCTATCTCAGCGATCTGTCTATTTCGTTCATCCAT
AGTTGCCTGACTCCCCGTCGTGTAGATAACTACGATACGGGAGGGCTTACCATCTGGCCCCAGTGCTGCA
ATGATACCGCGAGACCCACGCTCACCGGCTCCAGATTTATCAGCAATAAACCAGCCAGCCGGAAGGGCCG
AGCGCAGAAGTGGTCCTGCAACTTTATCCGCCTCCATCCAGTCTATTAATTGTTGCCGGGAAGCTAGAGT
AAGTAGTTCGCCAGTTAATAGTTTGCGCAACGTTGTTGCCATTGCTACAGGCATCGTGGTGTCACGCTCG
TCGTTTGGTATGGCTTCATTCAGCTCCGGTTCCCAACGATCAAGGCGAGTTACATGATCCCCCATGTTGT
GCAAAAAAGCGGTTAGCTCCTTCGGTCCTCCGATCGTTGTCAGAAGTAAGTTGGCCGCAGTGTTATCACT
CATGGTTATGGCAGCACTGCATAATTCTCTTACTGTCATGCCATCCGTAAGATGCTTTTCTGTGACTGGT
GAGTACTCAACCAAGTCATTCTGAGAATAGTGTATGCGGCGACCGAGTTGCTCTTGCCCGGCGTCAATAC
GGGATAATACCGCGCCACATAGCAGAACTTTAAAAGTGCTCATCATTGGAAAACGTTCTTCGGGGCGAAA
ACTCTCAAGGATCTTACCGCTGTTGAGATCCAGTTCGATGTAACCCACTCGTGCACCCAACTGATCTTCA
GCATCTTTTACTTTCACCAGCGTTTCTGGGTGAGCAAAAACAGGAAGGCAAAATGCCGCAAAAAAGGGAA
TAAGGGCGACACGGAAATGTTGAATACTCATACTCTTCCTTTTTCAATATTATTGAAGCATTTATCAGGG
TTATTGTCTCATGAGCGGATACATATTTGAATGTATTTAGAAAAATAAACAAATAGGGGTTCCGCGCACA
TTTCCCCGAAAAGTGCCACCTGACGTCGACGGATCGGGAGATCTCCCGATCCCCTATGGTGCACTCTCAG
TACAATCTGCTCTGATGCCGCATAGTTAAGCCAGTATCTGCTCCCTGCTTGTGTGTTGGAGGTCGCTGAG
TAGTGCGCGAGCAAAATTTAAGCTACAACAAGGCAAGGCTTGACCGACAATTGCATGAAGAATCTGCTTA
GGGTTAGGCGTTTTGCGCTGCTTCGCGATGTACGGGCCAGATATACGCGTTGACATTGATTATTGACTAG
TTATTAATAGTAATCAATTACGGGGTCATTAGTTCATAGCCCATATATGGAGTTCCGCGTTACATAACTT
ACGGTAAATGGCCCGCCTGGCTGACCGCCCAACGACCCCCGCCCATTGACGTCAATAATGACGTATGTTC
CCATAGTAACGCCAATAGGGACTTTCCATTGACGTCAATGGGTGGAGTATTTACGGTAAACTGCCCACTT
GGCAGTACATCAAGTGTATCATATGCCAAGTACGCCCCCTATTGACGTCAATGACGGTAAATGGCCCGCC
TGGCATTATGCCCAGTACATGACCTTATGGGACTTTCCTACTTGGCAGTACATCTACGTATTAGTCATCG
CTATTACCATGGTGATGCGGTTTTGGCAGTACATCAATGGGCGTGGATAGCGGTTTGACTCACGGGGATT
TCCAAGTCTCCACCCCATTGACGTCAATGGGAGTTTGTTTTGGCACCAAAATCAACGGGACTTTCCAAAA
TGTCGTAACAACTCCGCCCCATTGACGCAAATGGGCGGTAGGCGTGTACGGTGGGAGGTCTATATAAGCA
GCGCGTTTTGCCTGTACTGGGTCTCTCTGGTTAGACCAGATCTGAGCCTGGGAGCTCTCTGGCTAACTAG
GGAACCCACTGCTTAAGCCTCAATAAAGCTTGCCTTGAGTGCTTCAAGTAGTGTGTGCCCGTCTGTTGTG
TGACTCTGGTAACTAGAGATCCCTCAGACCCTTTTAGTCAGTGTGGAAAATCTCTAGCAGTGGCGCCCGA
ACAGGGACTTGAAAGCGAAAGGGAAACCAGAGGAGCTCTCTCGACGCAGGACTCGGCTTGCTGAAGCGCG
CACGGCAAGAGGCGAGGGGCGGCGACTGGTGAGTACGCCAAAAATTTTGACTAGCGGAGGCTAGAAGGAG
AGAGATGGGTGCGAGAGCGTCAGTATTAAGCGGGGGAGAATTAGATCGCGATGGGAAAAAATTCGGTTAA
GGCCAGGGGGAAAGAAAAAATATAAATTAAAACATATAGTATGGGCAAGCAGGGAGCTAGAACGATTCGC
AGTTAATCCTGGCCTGTTAGAAACATCAGAAGGCTGTAGACAAATACTGGGACAGCTACAACCATCCCTT
CAGACAGGATCAGAAGAACTTAGATCATTATATAATACAGTAGCAACCCTCTATTGTGTGCATCAAAGGA
TAGAGATAAAAGACACCAAGGAAGCTTTAGACAAGATAGAGGAAGAGCAAAACAAAAGTAAGACCACCGC
ACAGCAAGCGGCCGCTGATCTTCAGACCTGGAGGAGGAGATATGAGGGACAATTGGAGAAGTGAATTATA
TAAATATAAAGTAGTAAAAATTGAACCATTAGGAGTAGCACCCACCAAGGCAAAGAGAAGAGTGGTGCAG
AGAGAAAAAAGAGCAGTGGGAATAGGAGCTTTGTTCCTTGGGTTCTTGGGAGCAGCAGGAAGCACTATGG
GCGCAGCGTCAATGACGCTGACGGTACAGGCCAGACAATTATTGTCTGGTATAGTGCAGCAGCAGAACAA
TTTGCTGAGGGCTATTGAGGCGCAACAGCATCTGTTGCAACTCACAGTCTGGGGCATCAAGCAGCTCCAG
GCAAGAATCCTGGCTGTGGAAAGATACCTAAAGGATCAACAGCTCCTGGGGATTTGGGGTTGCTCTGGAA
AACTCATTTGCACCACTGCTGTGCCTTGGAATGCTAGTTGGAGTAATAAATCTCTGGAACAGATTTGGAA
TCACACGACCTGGATGGAGTGGGACAGAGAAATTAACAATTACACAAGCTTAATACACTCCTTAATTGAA
GAATCGCAAAACCAGCAAGAAAAGAATGAACAAGAATTATTGGAATTAGATAAATGGGCAAGTTTGTGGA
ATTGGTTTAACATAACAAATTGGCTGTGGTATATAAAATTATTCATAATGATAGTAGGAGGCTTGGTAGG
TTTAAGAATAGTTTTTGCTGTACTTTCTATAGTGAATAGAGTTAGGCAGGGATATTCACCATTATCGTTT
CAGACCCACCTCCCAACCCCGAGGGGACCCGACAGGCCCGAAGGAATAGAAGAAGAAGGTGGAGAGAGAG
ACAGAGACAGATCCATTCGATTAGTGAACGGATCGGCACTGCGTGCGCCAATTCTGCAGACAAATGGCAG
TATTCATCCACAA
Features (pLannotate 1.2.2; 38 found; start..end, strand, type, name):
      1..118     +  misc_feature   cPPT/CTS: central polypurine tract and central termination sequence of HIV-1
    168..408     +  promoter       U6 promoter: RNA polymerase III promoter for human U6 snRNA
    454..472     +  misc_RNA       MS2 stem loop: stem loop that binds the bacteriophage MS2 coat protein
    483..519     +  misc_RNA       gRNA scaffold (fragment): guide RNA scaffold for the Streptococcus pyogenes CRISPR/Cas9 system
    524..542     +  misc_RNA       MS2 stem loop: stem loop that binds the bacteriophage MS2 coat protein
    553..572     +  misc_RNA       gRNA scaffold (fragment): guide RNA scaffold for the Streptococcus pyogenes CRISPR/Cas9 system
    593..659     +  CDS            small t antigen (fragment): SV40 (simian virus 40) small t antigen
    685..896     +  promoter       EF-1α core promoter: core promoter for human elongation factor EF-1α
    897..1006    +  intron         EF-1α intron A (fragment): intron upstream of the start codon of human EF-1α
   1632..1835    +  intron         EF-1α intron A: truncated intron upstream of the start codon of human EF-1α
   1851..2654    +  CDS            NeoR/KanR: aminoglycoside phosphotransferase from Tn5; aph(3')-II (or nptII); confers resistance to neomycin, kanamycin, and G418 (Geneticin®)
   2655..2676    +  misc_feature   MCS (fragment): pBluescript multiple cloning site
   2679..3267    +  misc_feature   WPRE: woodchuck hepatitis virus posttranscriptional regulatory element
   3204..3785    +  CDS            nef (fragment): NEF_HV1H2 - Experimental evidence at protein level: Swiss-Prot protein existence level 1. Extracellular Nef protein targets CD4(+) T-lymphocytes for apoptosis by interacting with CXCR4 surface receptors. From Human immunodeficiency virus type 1 group M subtype B (isolate HXB2) (HIV-1).
   3792..3972    +  LTR            5' LTR (truncated): truncated 5' long terminal repeat (LTR) from HIV-1
   4004..4228    +  polyA_signal   bGH poly(A) signal: bovine growth hormone polyadenylation signal
   4232..4253    +  promoter       SV40 promoter (fragment): SV40 enhancer and early promoter
   4274..4702    +  rep_origin     f1 ori (sequence partly withheld): f1 bacteriophage origin of replication; arrow indicates direction of (+) strand synthesis
   4716..5045    +  promoter       SV40 promoter: SV40 enhancer and early promoter
   5093..5140    +  promoter       EM7 promoter: synthetic bacterial promoter&nbsp
   5159..5533    +  CDS            BleoR: antibiotic-binding protein; Sh ble from Streptoalloteichus hindustanus; confers resistance to bleomycin, phleomycin, and Zeocin™
   5543..5668    +  CDS            ble (fragment): BLE_KLEPN - Experimental evidence at protein level: Swiss-Prot protein existence level 1. Binding protein with a strong affinity to the bleomycin family of antibiotics. Binds to CL990; an antimitotic-antibiotic compound. From Klebsiella pneumoniae.
   5663..5784    +  polyA_signal   SV40 poly(A) signal: SV40 polyadenylation signal
   5857..5873    -  protein_bind   lac operator: The lac repressor binds to the lac operator to inhibit transcription in E. coli. This inhibition can be relieved by adding lactose or isopropyl-β-D-thiogalactopyranoside (IPTG). lac repressor encoded by lacI
   5881..5911    -  promoter       lac promoter: promoter for the E. coli lac operon
   5926..5947    -  protein_bind   CAP binding site: CAP binding activates transcription in the presence of cAMP. E. coli catabolite activator protein
   5960..6052    -  CDS            lacI (fragment): lac repressor; lacI; The lac repressor binds to the lac operator to inhibit transcription in E. coli. This inhibition can be relieved by adding lactose or isopropyl-β-D-thiogalactopyranoside (IPTG).
   6235..6823    -  rep_origin     ori: high-copy-number ColE1/pMB1/pBR322/pUC origin of replication
   6994..7854    -  CDS            AmpR: β-lactamase; bla; confers resistance to ampicillin, carbenicillin, and related antibiotics
   7855..7959    -  promoter       AmpR promoter: bla
   8018..8070    -  misc_feature   bom (fragment): basis of mobility region from pBR322
   8225..8604    +  enhancer       CMV enhancer: human cytomegalovirus immediate early enhancer
   8605..8804    +  promoter       CMV promoter: human cytomegalovirus (CMV) immediate early promoter
   8822..9002    +  LTR            5' LTR (truncated): truncated 5' long terminal repeat (LTR) from HIV-1
   9049..9174    +  misc_feature   HIV-1 Ψ: packaging signal of human immunodeficiency virus type 1
   9158..9521    +  CDS            HIV-1 gag (fragment): gag protein from human immunodeficiency virus 1; gag
   9667..9900    +  misc_feature   RRE: The Rev response element (RRE) of HIV-1 allows for Rev-dependent mRNA export from the nucleus to the cytoplasm.
  10277..10377   +  CDS            Rev (fragment): human immunodeficiency virus 1 (HIV-1) Rev protein; rev; enhances nuclear export of unspliced and incompletely spliced viral mRNAs
