[The description below was written by a language model from this plasmid's Addgene catalogue record and pLannotate feature annotations shown in this document.]
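Description:
Lenti_sgRNA_MS2_neo is an empty lentiviral backbone of about 10.4 kb for cloning single guide RNAs used in dCas9-based transcriptional activation. It is maintained in E. coli through a high-copy ColE1/pUC-type origin with ampicillin resistance (AmpR). An f1 origin is also present, and the record specifies a recombination-tolerant growth strain, as is usual for LTR-containing plasmids. Outside the viral transfer region the backbone also carries an SV40/EM7-driven BleoR cassette with an SV40 poly(A) signal.

The viral genome is transcribed from a CMV enhancer/promoter fused to a truncated HIV-1 5' LTR. This is followed by the Ψ packaging signal, a gag fragment, the Rev response element and cPPT/CTS, which support packaging, Rev-dependent nuclear export and efficient transduction. The payload begins with a human U6 RNA polymerase III promoter driving a Streptococcus pyogenes guide RNA scaffold in which two MS2 stem loops are embedded. These hairpins bind the bacteriophage MS2 coat protein, so activator domains fused to that protein can be recruited to a dCas9-bound target site. Guide sequences are inserted by restriction cloning after BsmBI digestion and can be checked with a U6 primer. Downstream, an EF-1α promoter with intron sequence expresses NeoR, allowing G418 selection of transduced mammalian cells. A WPRE then enhances transcript expression, and the cassette ends with a truncated 3' LTR and a bGH poly(A) signal.

The record notes that part of the plasmid derives from an earlier deposited construct. The dCas9 and the MS2-fused activator components are not encoded here and must be supplied separately.
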