Addgene plasmid #118650: Lenti_sgRNA_MS2_neo
Purpose: (Empty Backbone) To clone sgRNA for activation dCas9
Depositing lab: Christopher Vakoc. Depositing organization: Cold Spring Harbor Laboratory. Publication: A Transcription Factor Addiction in Leukemia Imposed by the MLL Promoter Sequence. Lu B, Klingbeil O, Tarumoto Y, Somerville TDD, Huang YH, Wei Y, Wai DC, Low JKK, Milazzo JP, Wu XS, Cao Z, Yan X, Demerdash OE, Huang G, Mackay JP, Kinney JB, Shi J, Vakoc CR. Cancer Cell. 2018 Dec 10;34(6):970-981.e8. doi: 10.1016/j.ccell.2018.10.015. Epub 2018 Nov 29. PubMed 30503706.
Backbone
  Vector backbone: Lenti_sgRNA_MS2_neo
  Backbone size (bp): 10425
  Vector type: Lentiviral
  Promoter: U6
  Selectable markers: Neomycin (select with G418)
Growth in bacteria
  Bacterial resistance: Ampicillin, 100 μg/mL
  Growth temperature: 37°C
  Growth strain: NEB Stable
  Copy number: High Copy
Gene/Insert
  Cloning method: Restriction Enzyme
  Sequencing primers: 5′ U6 primer
Resource information
  A portion of this plasmid was derived from a plasmid made by: (Plasmid #61427)
Terms and licenses: Academic/Nonprofit Terms; Industry Terms: Not Available to Industry
Depositor comments: Digested with BsmBI
How to cite: Lenti_sgRNA_MS2_neo was a gift from Christopher Vakoc (Addgene plasmid # 118650 ; http://n2t.net/addgene:118650 ; RRID:Addgene_118650)
